>Addgene plasmid #144783 | TFORF3307 | addgene full sequence | sequence record 404367 | Addgene NGS Result
TTAATGTAGTCTTATGCAATACTCTTGTAGTCTTGCAACATGGTAACGATGAGTTAGCAACATGCCTTAC
AAGGAGAGAAAAAGCACCGTGCATGCCGATTGGTGGAAGTAAGGTGGTACGATCGTGCCTTATTAGGAAG
GCAACAGACGGGTCTGACATGGATTGGACGAACCACTGAATTGCCGCATTGCAGAGATATTGTATTTAAG
TGCCTAGCTCGATACATAAACGGGTCTCTCTGGTTAGACCAGATCTGAGCCTGGGAGCTCTCTGGCTAAC
TAGGGAACCCACTGCTTAAGCCTCAATAAAGCTTGCCTTGAGTGCTTCAAGTAGTGTGTGCCCGTCTGTT
GTGTGACTCTGGTAACTAGAGATCCCTCAGACCCTTTTAGTCAGTGTGGAAAATCTCTAGCAGTGGCGCC
CGAACAGGGACTTGAAAGCGAAAGGGAAACCAGAGGAGCTCTCTCGACGCAGGACTCGGCTTGCTGAAGC
GCGCACGGCAAGAGGCGAGGGGCGGCGACTGGTGAGTACGCCAAAAATTTTGACTAGCGGAGGCTAGAAG
GAGAGAGATGGGTGCGAGAGCGTCAGTATTAAGCGGGGGAGAATTAGATCGCGATGGGAAAAAATTCGGT
TAAGGCCAGGGGGAAAGAAAAAATATAAATTAAAACATATAGTATGGGCAAGCAGGGAGCTAGAACGATT
CGCAGTTAATCCTGGCCTGTTAGAAACATCAGAAGGCTGTAGACAAATACTGGGACAGCTACAACCATCC
CTTCAGACAGGATCAGAAGAACTTAGATCATTATATAATACAGTAGCAACCCTCTATTGTGTGCATCAAA
GGATAGAGATAAAAGACACCAAGGAAGCTTTAGACAAGATAGAGGAAGAGCAAAACAAAAGTAAGACCAC
CGCACAGCAAGCGGCCGCTGATCTTCAGACCTGGAGGAGGAGATATGAGGGACAATTGGAGAAGTGAATT
ATATAAATATAAAGTAGTAAAAATTGAACCATTAGGAGTAGCACCCACCAAGGCAAAGAGAAGAGTGGTG
CAGAGAGAAAAAAGAGCAGTGGGAATAGGAGCTTTGTTCCTTGGGTTCTTGGGAGCAGCAGGAAGCACTA
TGGGCGCAGCGTCAATGACGCTGACGGTACAGGCCAGACAATTATTGTCTGGTATAGTGCAGCAGCAGAA
CAATTTGCTGAGGGCTATTGAGGCGCAACAGCATCTGTTGCAACTCACAGTCTGGGGCATCAAGCAGCTC
CAGGCAAGAATCCTGGCTGTGGAAAGATACCTAAAGGATCAACAGCTCCTGGGGATTTGGGGTTGCTCTG
GAAAACTCATTTGCACCACTGCTGTGCCTTGGAATGCTAGTTGGAGTAATAAATCTCTGGAACAGATTTG
GAATCACACGACCTGGATGGAGTGGGACAGAGAAATTAACAATTACACAAGCTTAATACACTCCTTAATT
GAAGAATCGCAAAACCAGCAAGAAAAGAATGAACAAGAATTATTGGAATTAGATAAATGGGCAAGTTTGT
GGAATTGGTTTAACATAACAAATTGGCTGTGGTATATAAAATTATTCATAATGATAGTAGGAGGCTTGGT
AGGTTTAAGAATAGTTTTTGCTGTACTTTCTATAGTGAATAGAGTTAGGCAGGGATATTCACCATTATCG
TTTCAGACCCACCTCCCAACCCCGAGGGGACCCATGCATTGCATCTCAATTAGTCAGCAACCAGGTGTGG
AAAGTCCCCAGGCTCCCCAGCAGGCAGAAGTATGCAAAGCATGCGTCTCAATTAGTCAGCAACCATAGTC
CCGCCCCTAACTCCGCCCATCCCGCCCCTAACTCCGCCCAGTTCCGCCCATTCTCCGCCCCATGGCTGAC
TAATTTTTTTTATTTATGCAGAGGCCGAGGCCGCCTCGGCCTCTGAGCTATTCCAGAAGTAGTGAGGAGG
CTTTTTTGGAGGCCTAGGCTTTTGCAAAAAGCTTTCTAGAGGTACCACCGGAGCTTACCATGACCGAGTA
CAAGCCCACGGTGCGCCTCGCCACCCGCGACGACGTCCCCAGGGCCGTACGCACCCTCGCCGCCGCGTTC
GCCGACTACCCCGCCACGCGCCACACCGTCGATCCGGACCGCCACATCGAGCGGGTCACCGAGCTGCAAG
AACTCTTCCTCACGCGCGTCGGGCTCGACATCGGCAAGGTGTGGGTCGCGGACGACGGCGCCGCCGTGGC
GGTCTGGACCACGCCGGAGAGCGTCGAAGCGGGGGCGGTGTTCGCCGAGATCGGCCCGCGCATGGCCGAG
TTGAGCGGTTCCCGGCTGGCCGCGCAGCAACAGATGGAAGGCCTCCTGGCGCCGCACCGGCCCAAGGAGC
CCGCGTGGTTCCTGGCCACCGTCGGCGTCTCGCCCGACCACCAGGGCAAGGGTCTGGGCAGCGCCGTCGT
GCTCCCCGGAGTGGAGGCGGCCGAGCGCGCCGGGGTGCCCGCCTTCCTGGAGACCTCCGCGCCCCGCAAC
CTCCCCTTCTACGAGCGGCTCGGCTTCACCGTCACCGCCGACGTCGAGGTGCCCGAAGGACCGCGCACCT
GGTGCATGACCCGCAAGCCCGGTGCCAGTTAACGAATTCTAGATCTTGAGACAAATGGCAGTATTCATCC
ACAATTTTAAAAGAAAAGGGGGGATTGGGGGGTACAGTGCAGGGGAAAGAATAGTAGACATAATAGCAAC
AGACATACAAACTAAAGAATTACAAAAACAAATTACAAAAATTCAAAATTTTCGGGTTTATTACAGGGAC
AGCAGAGATCCACTTTGGCGCCGGCTCGAGGCCTGCAGGTGCAAAGATGGATAAAGTTTTAAACAGAGAG
GAATCTTTGCAGCTAATGGACCTTCTAGGTCTTGAAAGGAGTGGGAATTGGCTCCGGTGCCCGTCAGTGG
GCAGAGCGCACATCGCCCACAGTCCCCGAGAAGTTGGGGGGAGGGGTCGGCAATTGAACCGGTGCCTAGA
GAAGGTGGCGCGGGGTAAACTGGGAAAGTGATGTCGTGTACTGGCTCCGCCTTTTTCCCGAGGGTGGGGG
AGAACCGTATATAAGTGCAGTAGTCGCCGTGAACGTTCTTTTTCGCAACGGGTTTGCCGCCAGAACACAG
GTAAGTGCCGTGTGTGGTTCCCGCGGGCCTGGCCTCTTTACGGGTTATGGCCCTTGCGTGCCTTGAATTA
CTTCCACCTGGCTGCAGTACGTGATTCTTGATCCCGAGCTTCGGGTTGGAAGTGGGTGGGAGAGTTCGAG
GCCTTGCGCTTAAGGAGCCCCTTCGCCTCGTGCTTGAGTTGAGGCCTGGCCTGGGCGCTGGGGCCGCCGC
GTGCGAATCTGGTGGCACCTTCGCGCCTGTCTCGCTGCTTTCGATAAGTCTCTAGCCATTTAAAATTTTT
GATGACCTGCTGCGACGCTTTTTTTCTGGCAAGATAGTCTTGTAAATGCGGGCCAAGATCTGCACACTGG
TATTTCGGTTTTTGGGGCCGCGGGCGGCGACGGGGCCCGTGCGTCCCAGCGCACATGTTCGGCGAGGCGG
GGCCTGCGAGCGCGGCCACCGAGAATCGGACGGGGGTAGTCTCAAGCTGGCCGGCCTGCTCTGGTGCCTG
GCCTCGCGCCGCCGTGTATCGCCCCGCCCTGGGCGGCAAGGCTGGCCCGGTCGGCACCAGTTGCGTGAGC
GGAAAGATGGCCGCTTCCCGGCCCTGCTGCAGGGAGCTCAAAATGGAGGACGCGGCGCTCGGGAGAGCGG
GCGGGTGAGTCACCCACACAAAGGAAAAGGGCCTTTCCGTCCTCAGCCGTCGCTTCATGTGACTCCACGG
AGTACCGGGCGCCGTCCAGGCACCTCGATTAGTTCTCGAGCTTTTGGAGTACGTCGTCTTTAGGTTGGGG
GGAGGGGTTTTATGCGATGGAGTTTCCCCACACTGAGTGGGTGGAGACTGAAGTTAGGCCAGCTTGGCAC
TTGATGTAATTCTCCTTGGAATTTGCCCTTTTTGAGTTTGGATCTTGGTTCATTCTCAAGCCTCAGACAG
TGGTTCAAAGTTTTTTTCTTCCATTTCAGGTGTCGTGAGGCTAGCATCGATTGATCAACAAGTTTGTACA
AAAAAGTTGGCATGGACGCAGTGGCCTTTGAGGATGTGGCTGTGAACTTCACCCAGGAGGAATGGGCTTT
GCTGGGTCCATCACAGAAGAATTTATACAGATATGTGATGCAAGAAACCATCAGGAACCTGGACTGTATA
AGAATGATATGGGAAGAACAGAATACTGAAGATCAGTACAAAAATCCTAGGAGAAATCTAAGATGTCATA
TGGTAGAGAGATTCAGTGAAAGTAAAGACAGTAGTCAGTGTGGAGAAACATTTAGCCTCATTCGAGATAG
TATTGTGAACAACAGCATTTGTCCTGGAGAAGATCCATGTCAAAGCGCTGAGTGTGAAGAAGTCATAATG
GGTCATTTATCCCTTAATAGCCACATCAGAGTTGATTCTGGACACAAACCACATGAGTATCAGGAATATG
GAGAGAAGCCACATACACATAAACAACGTGGGAAAGCCTTCAGTTACCATCACTCCTTTCAGTCGCGTGG
AAGGCCTCACACTGGAAAGAAACGCTATGAGTGTAAGGAATGTGGAAAAACCTTCAGTTCTCGTAGAAAC
CTTCGAAGACACATGGTAGTGCAAGGTGGAAATAGACCTTATAAATGTAAGTTGTGTGGGAAAGCTTTTT
TTTGGCCCAGTTTATTACGTATGCATGAAAGAACTCACACTGGAGAGAAACCGTATGAATGTAAGCAGTG
TTCTAAAGCCTTTCCTTTTTACAGTTCCTATCGAAGACATGAGAGAATGCACACTGGGGAGAAACCGTAT
GAATGTAAGCAGTGTTCTAAAGCCTTGCCTGATTCCAGTTCCTATATAAGACATGAAAGAACTCACACTG
GAGAGAAACCATATACATGTAAACAGTGTGGGAAAGCCTTCAGTGTTTCCAGTTCCCTTCGAAGACATGA
AACCACTCACAGTGCAGAGAAACCCTATGAGTGTAAGCAATGCGGGAAAACATTTCATCATCTTGGAAGC
TTTCAGATACACATGAAAAGGCACACTGGAGATCGACCTCATAAATGTAAGATATGTGGGAAAGGCTTTG
ATCGTCCCAGTTTAGTTCGATATCATGAACGAATTCACACTGGAGAGAAACCCTATGAATGCAAGCAGTG
TGGGAAAACGTTATCTCATAGCTCAAGCTTTCGAAGACACATGATAATGCACACTGGAGGTGGACCTCAT
AAATGCAAGATATGTGGGAAAGCTTTTGTTTATCCTAGTGTATGTCAAAGACACGAAAAGTCTCACAGTG
GAGAGAAACCCTATGAATGCAAGCAGTGTGGGAAAGCGTTATCTCATAGCTCAAGCTTTCGAAGACATAT
GGTAATGCATACGGGAGATGGGCCGAATAAATGCAAGGTATGTGGGAAAGCCTTTGTTTATCCCAGTGTA
TGTCAAAGACATGAAAAGACTCACTGGAGAGAAACAATATGCCCAACTTTCTTGTACAAAGTGGTTGATA
TCGGTAAGCCTATCCCTAACCCTCTCCTCGGTCTCGATTCTACGTAGTAATGAACTAGTCCGTAACTTGA
AAGTATTTCGATTTCTTGGCTTTATATATCTTGTGGAAAGGACGAACGCTTAGGCTAATGTCCTTGTGCA
CGCGTTAAGTCGACAATCAACCTCTGGATTACAAAATTTGTGAAAGATTGACTGGTATTCTTAACTATGT
TGCTCCTTTTACGCTATGTGGATACGCTGCTTTAATGCCTTTGTATCATGCTATTGCTTCCCGTATGGCT
TTCATTTTCTCCTCCTTGTATAAATCCTGGTTGCTGTCTCTTTATGAGGAGTTGTGGCCCGTTGTCAGGC
AACGTGGCGTGGTGTGCACTGTGTTTGCTGACGCAACCCCCACTGGTTGGGGCATTGCCACCACCTGTCA
GCTCCTTTCCGGGACTTTCGCTTTCCCCCTCCCTATTGCCACGGCGGAACTCATCGCCGCCTGCCTTGCC
CGCTGCTGGACAGGGGCTCGGCTGTTGGGCACTGACAATTCCGTGGTGTTGTCGGGGAAATCATCGTCCT
TTCCTTGGCTGCTCGCCTGTGTTGCCACCTGGATTCTGCGCGGGACGTCCTTCTGCTACGTCCCTTCGGC
CCTCAATCCAGCGGACCTTCCTTCCCGCGGCCTGCTGCCGGCTCTGCGGCCTCTTCCGCGTCTTCGCCTT
CGCCCTCAGACGAGTCGGATCTCCCTTTGGGCCGCCTCCCCGCGTCGACTTTAAGACCAATGACTTACAA
GGCAGCTGTAGATCTTAGCCACTTTTTAAAAGAAAAGGGGGGACTGGAAGGGCTAATTCACTCCCAACGA
AGACAAGATCTGCTTTTTGCTTGTACTGGGTCTCTCTGGTTAGACCAGATCTGAGCCTGGGAGCTCTCTG
GCTAACTAGGGAACCCACTGCTTAAGCCTCAATAAAGCTTGCCTTGAGTGCTTCAAGTAGTGTGTGCCCG
TCTGTTGTGTGACTCTGGTAACTAGAGATCCCTCAGACCCTTTTAGTCAGTGTGGAAAATCTCTAGCAGT
ACGTATAGTAGTTCATGTCATCTTATTATTCAGTATTTATAACTTGCAAAGAAATGAATATCAGAGAGTG
AGAGGAACTTGTTTATTGCAGCTTATAATGGTTACAAATAAAGCAATAGCATCACAAATTTCACAAATAA
AGCATTTTTTTCACTGCATTCTAGTTGTGGTTTGTCCAAACTCATCAATGTATCTTATCATGTCTGGCTC
TAGCTATCCCGCCCCTAACTCCGCCCATCCCGCCCCTAACTCCGCCCAGTTCCGCCCATTCTCCGCCCCA
TGGCTGACTAATTTTTTTTATTTATGCAGAGGCCGAGGCCGCCTCGGCCTCTGAGCTATTCCAGAAGTAG
TGAGGAGGCTTTTTTGGAGGCCTAGGGACGTACCCAATTCGCCCTATAGTGAGTCGTATTACGCGCGCTC
ACTGGCCGTCGTTTTACAACGTCGTGACTGGGAAAACCCTGGCGTTACCCAACTTAATCGCCTTGCAGCA
CATCCCCCTTTCGCCAGCTGGCGTAATAGCGAAGAGGCCCGCACCGATCGCCCTTCCCAACAGTTGCGCA
GCCTGAATGGCGAATGGG
[124 nt withheld, positions 7229-7352]
C
[91 nt withheld, positions 7354-7444]
A
[49 nt withheld, positions 7446-7494]
CCTTTGACGTTGGAGTCCACGTTCTTT
[37 nt withheld, positions 7522-7558]
ACCCTATCTCGGTCTATTCTTTTGATTTATAAGGGATTTTGCCGATTTCGGCCTATTGGTTAAAAAATGA
GCTGATTTAACAAAAATTTAACGCGAATTTTAACAAAATATTAACGCTTACAATTTAGGTGGCACTTTTC
GGGGAAATGTGCGCGGAACCCCTATTTGTTTATTTTTCTAAATACATTCAAATATGTATCCGCTCATGAG
ACAATAACCCTGATAAATGCTTCAATAATATTGAAAAAGGAAGAGTATGAGTATTCAACATTTCCGTGTC
GCCCTTATTCCCTTTTTTGCGGCATTTTGCCTTCCTGTTTTTGCTCACCCAGAAACGCTGGTGAAAGTAA
AAGATGCTGAAGATCAGTTGGGTGCACGAGTGGGTTACATCGAACTGGATCTCAACAGCGGTAAGATCCT
TGAGAGTTTTCGCCCCGAAGAACGTTTTCCAATGATGAGCACTTTTAAAGTTCTGCTATGTGGCGCGGTA
TTATCCCGTATTGACGCCGGGCAAGAGCAACTCGGTCGCCGCATACACTATTCTCAGAATGACTTGGTTG
AGTACTCACCAGTCACAGAAAAGCATCTTACGGATGGCATGACAGTAAGAGAATTATGCAGTGCTGCCAT
AACCATGAGTGATAACACTGCGGCCAACTTACTTCTGACAACGATCGGAGGACCGAAGGAGCTAACCGCT
TTTTTGCACAACATGGGGGATCATGTAACTCGCCTTGATCGTTGGGAACCGGAGCTGAATGAAGCCATAC
CAAACGACGAGCGTGACACCACGATGCCTGTAGCAATGGCAACAACGTTGCGCAAACTATTAACTGGCGA
ACTACTTACTCTAGCTTCCCGGCAACAATTAATAGACTGGATGGAGGCGGATAAAGTTGCAGGACCACTT
CTGCGCTCGGCCCTTCCGGCTGGCTGGTTTATTGCTGATAAATCTGGAGCCGGTGAGCGTGGGTCTCGCG
GTATCATTGCAGCACTGGGGCCAGATGGTAAGCCCTCCCGTATCGTAGTTATCTACACGACGGGGAGTCA
GGCAACTATGGATGAACGAAATAGACAGATCGCTGAGATAGGTGCCTCACTGATTAAGCATTGGTAACTG
TCAGACCAAGTTTACTCATATATACTTTAGATTGATTTAAAACTTCATTTTTAATTTAAAAGGATCTAGG
TGAAGATCCTTTTTGATAATCTCATGACCAAAATCCCTTAACGTGAGTTTTCGTTCCACTGAGCGTCAGA
CCCCGTAGAAAAGATCAAAGGATCTTCTTGAGATCCTTTTTTTCTGCGCGTAATCTGCTGCTTGCAAACA
AAAAAACCACCGCTACCAGCGGTGGTTTGTTTGCCGGATCAAGAGCTACCAACTCTTTTTCCGAAGGTAA
CTGGCTTCAGCAGAGCGCAGATACCAAATACTGTTCTTCTAGTGTAGCCGTAGTTAGGCCACCACTTCAA
GAACTCTGTAGCACCGCCTACATACCTCGCTCTGCTAATCCTGTTACCAGTGGCTGCTGCCAGTGGCGAT
AAGTCGTGTCTTACCGGGTTGGACTCAAGACGATAGTTACCGGATAAGGCGCAGCGGTCGGGCTGAACGG
GGGGTTCGTGCACACAGCCCAGCTTGGAGCGAACGACCTACACCGAACTGAGATACCTACAGCGTGAGCT
ATGAGAAAGCGCCACGCTTCCCGAAGGGAGAAAGGCGGACAGGTATCCGGTAAGCGGCAGGGTCGGAACA
GGAGAGCGCACGAGGGAGCTTCCAGGGGGAAACGCCTGGTATCTTTATAGTCCTGTCGGGTTTCGCCACC
TCTGACTTGAGCGTCGATTTTTGTGATGCTCGTCAGGGGGGCGGAGCCTATGGAAAAACGCCAGCAACGC
GGCCTTTTTACGGTTCCTGGCCTTTTGCTGGCCTTTTGCTCACATGTTCTTTCCTGCGTTATCCCCTGAT
TCTGTGGATAACCGTATTACCGCCTTTGAGTGAGCTGATACCGCTCGCCGCAGCCGAACGACCGAGCGCA
GCGAGTCAGTGAGCGAGGAAGCGGAAGAGCGCCCAATACGCAAACCGCCTCTCCCCGCGCGTTGGCCGAT
TCATTAATGCAGCTGGCACGACAGGTTTCCCGACTGGAAAGCGGGCAGTGAGCGCAACGCAATTAATGTG
AGTTAGCTCACTCATTAGGCACCCCAGGCTTTACACTTTATGCTTCCGGCTCGTATGTTGTGTGGAATTG
TGAGCGGATAACAATTTCACACAGGAAACAGCTATGACCATGATTACGCCAAGCGCGCAATTAACCCTCA
CTAAAGGGAACAAAAGCTGGAGCTGCAAGC
Features (pLannotate 1.2.2; 34 found; start..end, strand, type, name):
      5..231     +  promoter       RSV promoter: Rous sarcoma virus enhancer/promoter
    232..412     +  LTR            5' LTR (truncated): truncated 5' long terminal repeat (LTR) from HIV-1
    459..584     +  misc_feature   HIV-1 Ψ: packaging signal of human immunodeficiency virus type 1
    568..931     +  CDS            HIV-1 gag (fragment): gag protein from human immunodeficiency virus 1; gag
   1077..1310    +  misc_feature   RRE: The Rev response element (RRE) of HIV-1 allows for Rev-dependent mRNA export from the nucleus to the cytoplasm.
   1687..1713    +  CDS            Rev (fragment): human immunodeficiency virus 1 (HIV-1) Rev protein; rev; enhances nuclear export of unspliced and incompletely spliced viral mRNAs
   1720..1743    +  promoter       SV40 promoter (fragment): SV40 early promoter
   1744..1815    +  promoter       SV40 promoter (fragment): SV40 enhancer and early promoter
   1839..1974    +  rep_origin     SV40 ori: SV40 origin of replication
   2020..2616    +  CDS            PuroR (fragment): puromycin N-acetyltransferase; pac from Streptomyces; confers resistance to puromycin
   2665..2782    +  misc_feature   cPPT/CTS: central polypurine tract and central termination sequence of HIV-1
   2847..2913    +  CDS            small t antigen (fragment): SV40 (simian virus 40) small t antigen
   2920..4098    +  promoter       EF-1α promoter: strong constitutive promoter for human elongation factor EF-1α
   4119..4136    +  protein_bind   attB1 (fragment): mutant version of attB; core recombination site for the Gateway® BP reaction BP Clonase™
   4142..4663    +  CDS            ZNF563 (fragment): ZN563_HUMAN - Experimental evidence at protein level: Swiss-Prot protein existence level 1. May be involved in transcriptional regulation. From Homo sapiens (Human).
   5572..5595    -  protein_bind   attB2: mutant version of attB; recombination site for the Gateway® BP reaction BP Clonase™
   5603..5644    +  CDS            V5 tag: epitope tag from simian virus 5
   5660..5713    +  promoter       U6 promoter (fragment): RNA polymerase III promoter for human U6 snRNA
   5755..6343    +  misc_feature   WPRE: woodchuck hepatitis virus posttranscriptional regulatory element
   6394..6413    +  misc_feature   cPPT/CTS (fragment): central polypurine tract and central termination sequence of HIV-1
   6415..6648    +  LTR            3' LTR (ΔU3): self-inactivating 3' long terminal repeat (LTR) from HIV-1
   6726..6847    +  polyA_signal   SV40 poly(A) signal: SV40 polyadenylation signal
   6887..7022    +  rep_origin     SV40 ori: SV40 origin of replication
   7043..7061    -  promoter       T7 promoter: promoter for bacteriophage T7 RNA polymerase
   7069..7224    +  CDS            lacZα (fragment): LacZα fragment of β-galactosidase; lacZ fragment
   7229..7657    +  rep_origin     f1 ori (sequence partly withheld): f1 bacteriophage origin of replication; arrow indicates direction of (+) strand synthesis
   7710..7814    +  promoter       AmpR promoter: bla
   7815..8675    +  CDS            AmpR: β-lactamase; bla; confers resistance to ampicillin, carbenicillin, and related antibiotics
   8846..9434    +  rep_origin     ori: high-copy-number ColE1/pMB1/pBR322/pUC origin of replication
   9617..9709    +  CDS            lacI (fragment): lac repressor; lacI; The lac repressor binds to the lac operator to inhibit transcription in E. coli. This inhibition can be relieved by adding lactose or isopropyl-β-D-thiogalactopyranoside (IPTG).
   9722..9743    +  protein_bind   CAP binding site: CAP binding activates transcription in the presence of cAMP. E. coli catabolite activator protein
   9758..9788    +  promoter       lac promoter: promoter for the E. coli lac operon
   9796..9812    +  protein_bind   lac operator: The lac repressor binds to the lac operator to inhibit transcription in E. coli. This inhibition can be relieved by adding lactose or isopropyl-β-D-thiogalactopyranoside (IPTG). lac repressor encoded by lacI
   9857..9875    +  promoter       T3 promoter: promoter for bacteriophage T3 RNA polymerase
