[The description below was written by a language model from this plasmid's Addgene catalogue record and pLannotate feature annotations shown in this document.]
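Description:
TFORF3307 is a lentiviral mammalian expression plasmid built on the pLX_TRC317 backbone for overexpressing the human zinc-finger gene ZNF563. It belongs to a barcoded transcription factor ORF collection in which each ORF is paired with a unique 24-bp barcode, so that individual factors can be identified by sequencing in pooled overexpression screens such as directed-differentiation screens. In bacteria it replicates from a high-copy ColE1/pUC-type origin and is selected through the AmpR β-lactamase gene. An f1 origin and remnants of a lacZα/lac promoter cloning region flanked by T7 and T3 promoters are also carried in the backbone. The depositor notes that the plasmid may recombine, a known tendency of LTR-containing vectors.

The viral cassette has a third-generation layout. An RSV promoter drives a truncated HIV-1 5' LTR, followed by the Ψ packaging signal with a gag fragment, the RRE for Rev-dependent nuclear export, a cPPT/CTS, and a self-inactivating ΔU3 3' LTR, with an SV40 poly(A) signal downstream. Within the transfer region, an SV40 early promoter drives puromycin N-acetyltransferase for selecting transduced cells. A separate EF-1α promoter drives the ZNF563 ORF, which was inserted by Gateway cloning between attB1 and attB2 sites and carries a C-terminal V5 epitope tag for detection. A WPRE downstream enhances transcript expression. The automated annotation labels only the first part of the region between the att sites as ZNF563, although the spacing is consistent with the recorded insert size. The barcode itself is not annotated in the feature table, so its exact position is not stated. The short U6 promoter fragment between the V5 tag and the WPRE has no function given in the record.
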