Addgene plasmid #144783: TFORF3307
Purpose: Lentiviral vector for overexpressing transcription factor ORFs with unique 24-bp barcodes. Barcodes facilitate identification of transcription factors in pooled screens.
Depositing lab: Feng Zhang. Depositing organization: Broad Institute. Publication: A transcription factor atlas of directed differentiation. Joung J, Ma S, Tay T, Geiger-Schuller KR, Kirchgatterer PC, Verdine VK, Guo B, Arias-Garcia MA, Allen WE, Singh A, Kuksenko O, Abudayyeh OO, Gootenberg JS, Fu Z, Macrae RK, Buenrostro JD, Regev A, Zhang F. Cell. 2023 Jan 5;186(1):209-229.e26. doi: 10.1016/j.cell.2022.11.026. PubMed 36608654.
Backbone
  Vector backbone: pLX_TRC317
  Backbone manufacturer: Broad Institute Genetic Perturbation Platform
  Backbone size w/o insert (bp): 8264
  Vector type: Mammalian Expression, Lentiviral
  Selectable markers: Puromycin
Growth in bacteria
  Bacterial resistance: Ampicillin, 100 μg/mL
  Growth temperature: 37°C
  Growth strain: NEB Stable
  Copy number: High Copy
Gene/Insert
  Gene/Insert name: ZNF563
  Species: H. sapiens (human)
  Insert size (bp): 1634
  Entrez Gene: ZNF563 (a.k.a. FLJ34797)
  Promoter: EF1a
  Tag / fusion protein: V5 (C terminal on insert)
  Cloning method: Gateway Cloning
  Sequencing primers: 5′ GGGTGGAGACTGAAGTTAGGCCAG; 3′ CACATAGCGTAAAAGGAGCAACATAG
Resource information
  A portion of this plasmid was derived from a plasmid made by: Broad Institute Genetic Perturbation Platform
Terms and licenses: Academic/Nonprofit Terms; Industry Terms: Not Available to Industry
Depositor comments: NM_145276.2 Please test multiple small colonies in case of plasmid recombination. To make this collection available in a timely manner, a portion of this collection was not fully sequenced by Addgene. If an Addgene verified full plasmid sequence is not available, please contact us prior to placing an order to request the full sequence.
How to cite: TFORF3307 was a gift from Feng Zhang (Addgene plasmid # 144783 ; http://n2t.net/addgene:144783 ; RRID:Addgene_144783)
