>Addgene plasmid #144783 | TFORF3307 | depositor partial sequence | sequence record 286464 | Insert
ATCGATTGATCAACAAGTTTGTACAAAAAAGTTGGCATGGACGCAGTGGCCTTTGAGGATGTGGCTGTGA
ACTTCACCCAGGAGGAATGGGCTTTGCTGGGTCCATCACAGAAGAATTTATACAGATATGTGATGCAAGA
AACCATCAGGAACCTGGACTGTATAAGAATGATATGGGAAGAACAGAATACTGAAGATCAGTACAAAAAT
CCTAGGAGAAATCTAAGATGTCATATGGTAGAGAGATTCAGTGAAAGTAAAGACAGTAGTCAGTGTGGAG
AAACATTTAGCCTCATTCGAGATAGTATTGTGAACAACAGCATTTGTCCTGGAGAAGATCCATGTCAAAG
CGCTGAGTGTGAAGAAGTCATAATGGGTCATTTATCCCTTAATAGCCACATCAGAGTTGATTCTGGACAC
AAACCACATGAGTATCAGGAATATGGAGAGAAGCCACATACACATAAACAACGTGGGAAAGCCTTCAGTT
ACCATCACTCCTTTCAGTCGCGTGGAAGGCCTCACACTGGAAAGAAACGCTATGAGTGTAAGGAATGTGG
AAAAACCTTCAGTTCTCGTAGAAACCTTCGAAGACACATGGTAGTGCAAGGTGGAAATAGACCTTATAAA
TGTAAGTTGTGTGGGAAAGCTTTTTTTTGGCCCAGTTTATTACGTATGCATGAAAGAACTCACACTGGAG
AGAAACCGTATGAATGTAAGCAGTGTTCTAAAGCCTTTCCTTTTTACAGTTCCTATCGAAGACATGAGAG
AATGCACACTGGGGAGAAACCGTATGAATGTAAGCAGTGTTCTAAAGCCTTGCCTGATTCCAGTTCCTAT
ATAAGACATGAAAGAACTCACACTGGAGAGAAACCATATACATGTAAACAGTGTGGGAAAGCCTTCAGTG
TTTCCAGTTCCCTTCGAAGACATGAAACCACTCACAGTGCAGAGAAACCCTATGAGTGTAAGCAATGCGG
GAAAACATTTCATCATCTTGGAAGCTTTCAGATACACATGAAAAGGCACACTGGAGATCGACCTCATAAA
TGTAAGATATGTGGGAAAGGCTTTGATCGTCCCAGTTTAGTTCGATATCATGAACGAATTCACACTGGAG
AGAAACCCTATGAATGCAAGCAGTGTGGGAAAACGTTATCTCATAGCTCAAGCTTTCGAAGACACATGAT
AATGCACACTGGAGGTGGACCTCATAAATGCAAGATATGTGGGAAAGCTTTTGTTTATCCTAGTGTATGT
CAAAGACACGAAAAGTCTCACAGTGGAGAGAAACCCTATGAATGCAAGCAGTGTGGGAAAGCGTTATCTC
ATAGCTCAAGCTTTCGAAGACATATGGTAATGCATACGGGAGATGGGCCGAATAAATGCAAGGTATGTGG
GAAAGCCTTTGTTTATCCCAGTGTATGTCAAAGACATGAAAAGACTCACTGGAGAGAAACAATATGCCCA
ACTTTCTTGTACAAAGTGGTTGATATCGGTAAGCCTATCCCTAACCCTCTCCTCGGTCTCGATTCTACGT
AGTAATGAACTAGTCCGTAACTTGAAAGTATTTCGATTTCTTGGCTTTATATATCTTGTGGAAAGGACGA
ACGCTTAGGCTAATGTCCTTGTGC
