>Addgene plasmid #144783 | TFORF3307 | depositor partial sequence | sequence record 286465 | Barcode
ACGCTTAGGCTAATGTCCTTGTGC
